>Addgene plasmid #51131 | hUbc13 | depositor partial sequence | sequence record 77411 | T7 term
ATGGCCGGGCTGCCCCGCAGGATCATCAAGGAAACCCAGCGTTTGCTGGCAGAACCAGTTCCTGGCATCA
AAGCCGAACCAGATGAGAGCAACGCCCGTTATTTTCATGTGGTCATTGCTGGCCCTCAGGATTCCCCCTT
TGAGGGAGGGACTTTTAAACTTGAACTATTCCTTCCAGAAGAATACCCAATGGCAGCCCCTAAAGTACGT
TTCATGACCAAAATTTATCATCCTAATGTAGACAAGTTGGGAAGAATATGTTTAGATATTTTGAAAGATA
AGTGGTCCCCAGCACTGCAGATCCGCACAGTTCTGCTATCGATCCAGGCCTTGTTAAGTGCTCCCAATCC
AGATGATCCATTAGCAAATGATGTAGCGGAGCAGTGGAAGACCAACGAAGCCCAAGCCATAGAAACAGCT
AGAGCATGGACTAGGCTATATGCCATGAATAATATTTAA
