>Addgene plasmid #51131 | hUbc13 | addgene partial sequence | sequence record 103472 | pBRrevBam 5'-GGTGATGTCGGCGATATAGG-3'
GATGCGTCCGGCGTAGAGGATCGAGATCGATCTCGATCCCGCGAAATTAATACGACTCACTATAGGGGAA
TTGTGAGCGGATAACAATTCCCCTCTAGAAATAATTTTGTTTAACTTTAAGAAGGAGATATACATATGGG
CCATCATCATCATCATCATCCGTCAGGAGTCAAGACTGAGAACAACGATCATATTAATTTGAAGGTGGCG
GGGCAGGATGGTTCTGTGGTGCAGTTTAAGATTAAGAGGCATACACCACTTAGTAAACTAATGAAAGCCT
ATTGTGAACGACAGGGATTGTCAATGAGGCAGATCAGATTCCGATTTGACGGGCAACCAATCAATGAAAC
AGACACACCTGCACAGTTGGAAATGGAGGATGAAGATACAATTGATGTGTTCCAACAGCAGACGGGAGGA
ATGGCCGGGCTGCCCCGCAGGATCATCAAGGAAACCCAGCGTTTGCTGGCAGAACCAGTTCCTGGCATCA
AAGCCGAACCAGATGAGAGCAACGCCCGTTATTTTCATGTGGTCATTGCTGGCCCTCAGGATTCCCCCTT
TGAGGGAGGGACTTTTAAACTTGAACTATTCCTTCCAGAAGAATACCCAATGGCAGCCCCTAAAGTACGT
TTCATGACCAAAATTTATCATCCTAATGTAGACAAGTTGGGAAGAATATGTTTAGATATTTTGAAAGATA
AGTGGTCCCCAGCACTGCAGATCCGCACAGTTCTGCTATCGATCCAGGCCTTGTTAAGTGCTCCCAATCC
AGATGATCCATTAGCAAATGATGTAGCGGAGCA
