>Addgene plasmid #51131 | hUbc13 | addgene partial sequence | sequence record 103474 | T7term 5'-GCTAGTTATTGCTCAGCGG-3'
CAGCCGGATCTCAGTGGTGGTGGTGGTGGTGCTCGATTAACCCTTTTCGAACTGCGGGTGGCTCCAGGCC
TCGATTAAATATTATTCATGGCATATAGCCTAGTCCATGCTCTAGCTGTTTCTATGGCTTGGGCTTCGTT
GGTCTTCCACTGCTCCGCTACATCATTTGCTAATGGATCATCTGGATTGGGAGCACTTAACAAGGCCTGG
ATCGATAGCAGAACTGTGCGGATCTGCAGTGCTGGGGACCACTTATCTTTCAAAATATCTAAACATATTC
TTCCCAACTTGTCTACATTAGGATGATAAATTTTGGTCATGAAACGTACTTTAGGGGCTGCCATTGGGTA
TTCTTCTGGAAGGAATAGTTCAAGTTTAAAAGTCCCTCCCTCAAAGGGGGAATCCTGAGGGCCAGCAATG
ACCACATGAAAATAACGGGCGTTGCTCTCATCTGGTTCGGCTTTGATGCCAGGAACTGGTTCTGCCAGCA
AACGCTGGGTTTCCTTGATGATCCTGCGGGGCAGCCCGGCCATTCCTCCCGTCTGCTGTTGGAACACATC
AATTGTATCTTCATCCTCCATTTCCAACTGTGCAGGTGTGTCTGTTTCATTGATTGGTTGCCCGTCAAAT
CGGAATCTGATCTGCCTCATTGACAATCCCTGTCGTTCACAATAGGCTTTCATTAGTTTACTAAGTGGTG
TATGCCTCTTAATCTTAAACTGCACCACAGAACCATCCTGCCCCGCCACCTTCAAATTAATATGATCGTT
GTTCTCAGTCTTGACTCCTGACGGATGATGATGATGATGATGGCCCATATGTATATCTCCTTCTTAAAGT
TAAACAA
