[The description below was written by a language model from this plasmid's Addgene catalogue record.]
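Description:
hUbc13 is a bacterial expression plasmid for producing recombinant human Ubc13 (UBE2N, ubiquitin-conjugating enzyme E2N), the E2 enzyme used to synthesize K63-linked ubiquitin chains. It is built on a backbone called PETSUMO, described as a pET32a derivative in which the thioredoxin (TRX) fusion tag has been replaced by a SUMO tag. The backbone is listed at about 5.8 kb and the complete plasmid at about 6.3 kb. It is selected in bacteria with ampicillin and is recorded as low copy; the record does not describe the origin of replication, and no feature table is available to confirm individual backbone elements.

The 459 bp human ubc13 coding sequence was inserted by ligation-independent cloning downstream of a T7 promoter, so transcription depends on T7 RNA polymerase, which is normally supplied by a suitable E. coli expression host. The protein is made as an N-terminal His6-SUMO fusion encoded by the backbone. The His6 tag allows capture by immobilized metal affinity chromatography, and SUMO fusions are commonly used to improve the expression and solubility of the partner protein. According to the record, the SUMO tag can be removed with a SENP protease, which recognizes the folded SUMO domain and thereby releases Ubc13 from the tags.

The plasmid is suited to preparing purified Ubc13 for in vitro biochemical work, such as reconstituted K63-linked polyubiquitin chain synthesis. The associated publication concerns the mechanism by which OTUB1 inhibits ubiquitination.
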