Addgene plasmid #51131: hUbc13
Purpose: human ubc13, E2 for synthesis k63 linked ubiquitin chain
Depositing lab: Cynthia Wolberger. Depositing organization: Johns Hopkins University and School of Medicine. Publication: The mechanism of OTUB1-mediated inhibition of ubiquitination. Wiener R, Zhang X, Wang T, Wolberger C. Nature. 2012 Feb 22;483(7391):618-22. doi: 10.1038/nature10911. PubMed 22367539.
Backbone
  Vector backbone: PETSUMO
  Backbone manufacturer: Novagen
  Backbone size w/o insert (bp): 5800
  Total vector size (bp): 6300
  Modifications to backbone: PET32a modified SUMO is replaced the TRX tag, SUMO tag can be removed by SENP
  Vector type: Bacterial Expression
Growth in bacteria
  Bacterial resistance: Ampicillin, 100 μg/mL
  Growth temperature: 37°C
  Growth strain: XL10 Gold
  Copy number: Low Copy
Gene/Insert
  Gene/Insert name: ubc13 (alt names: Ube2N; ubiquitin-conjugating enzyme E2N)
  Species: H. sapiens (human)
  Insert size (bp): 459
  Entrez Gene: UBE2N (a.k.a. HEL-S-71, UBC13, UBCHBEN, UBCHBEN; UBC13, UbcH-ben, UbcH13)
  Promoter: T7
  Tag / fusion protein: His6 and SUMO (N terminal on backbone)
  Cloning method: Ligation Independent Cloning
  Sequencing primers: 5′ T7; 3′ T7 Term
Terms and licenses: Academic/Nonprofit Terms; Industry Terms: Not Available to Industry
How to cite: hUbc13 was a gift from Cynthia Wolberger (Addgene plasmid # 51131 ; http://n2t.net/addgene:51131 ; RRID:Addgene_51131)
